>Addgene plasmid #148910 | pAc5.1B-lambdaN-HA-DmGIGYF-C-del331-370-YYMYFWFtoAAAAAAA_AH | depositor full sequence | sequence record 291358 | Full Sequence
CTTCAAGGAATTAATTCTATATTCTAAAAACACAAATGATACTTCTAAAAAAAATCATGAATGGCATCAA
CTCTGAATCAAATCTTTGCAGATGCACCTACTTCTCATTTCCACTGTCACATCATTTTTCCAGATCTCGC
TGCCTGTTATGTGGCCCACAAACCAAGACACGTTTTATGGCCATTAAAGCTGGCTGATCGTCGCCAAACA
CCAAATACATATCAATATGTACATTCGAGAAAGAAGCGATCAAAGAAGCGTCTTCGGGCGAGTAGGAGAA
TGCGGAGGAGAAGGAGAACGAGCTGATCTAGTATCTCTCCACAATCCAATGCCAACTGACCAACTGGCCA
TATTCGGAGCAATTTGAAGCCAATTTCCATCGCCTGGCGATCGCTCCATTCTTGGCTATATGTTTTTCAC
CGTTCCCGGGGCCATTTTCAAAGACTCGTCGGTAAGATAAGATTGTGTCACTCGCTGTCTCTCTTCATTT
GTCGAAGAATGCTGAGGAATTTCGCGATGACGTCGGCGAGTATTTTGAAGAATGAGAATAATTTGTATTT
ATACGAAAATCAGTTAGTGGAATTTTCTACAAAAACATGTTATCTATAGATAATTTTGTTGCAAAATATG
TTGACTATGACAAAGATTGTATGTATATACCTTTAATGTATTCTCATTTTCTTATGTATTTATAATGGCA
ATGATGATACTGATGATATTTTAAGATGATGCCAGACCACAGGCTGATTTCTGCGTCTTTTGCCGAACGC
AGTGCATGTGCGGTTGTTGTTTTTTGGAATAGTTTCAATTTTCGGACTGTCCGCTTTGATTTCAGTTTCT
TGGCTTATTCAAAAAGCAAAGTAAAGCCAAAAAAGCGAGATGGCAATACCAAATGCGGCAAAACGGTAGT
GGAAGGAAAGGGGTGCGGGGCAGCGGAAGGAAGGGTGGGGCGGGGCGTGGCGGGGTCTGTGGCTGGGCGC
GACGTCACCGACGTTGGAGCCACTCCTTTGACCATGTGTGCGTGTGTGTATTATTCGTGTCTCGCCACTC
GCCGGTTGTTTTTTTCTTTTTATCTCGCTCTCTCTAGCGCCATCTCGTACGCATGCTCAACGCACCGCAT
GTTGCCGTGTCCTTTATGCGTCATTTTGGCTCGAAATAGGCAATTATTTAAACAAAGATTAGTCAACGAA
AACGCTAAAATAAATAAGTCTACAATATGGTTACTTATTGCCATGTGTGTGCAGCCAACGATAGCAACAA
AAGCAACAACACAGTGGCTTTCCCTCTTTCACTTTTTGTTTGCAAGCGCGTGCGAGCAAGACGGCACGAC
CGGCAAACGCAATTACGCTGACAAAGAGCAGACGAAGTTTTGGCCGAAAAACATCAAGGCGCCTGATACG
AATGCATTTGCAATAACAATTGCGATATTTAATATTGTTTATGAAGCTGTTTGACTTCAAAACACACAAA
AAAAAAAATAAAACAAATTATTTGAAAGAGAATTAGGAATCGGACAGCTTATCGTTACGGGCTAACAGCA
CACCGAGACGAAATAGCTTACCTGACGTCACAGCCTCTGGAAGAACTGCCGCCAAGCAGAGAGAGAGAGA
AAAAGAGGGAGAGCAGCTTAGACCGCATGTGCTTGTGTGTGAGGCGTCTCTCTCTTCGTCTCCTGTTTGC
GCAAACGCATAGACTGCACTGAGAAAATCGATTACCTATTTTTTATGAATGAATATTTGCACTATTACTA
TTCAAAACTATTAAGATAGCAATCACATTCAATAGCCAAATACTATACCACCTGAGCGATGCAACGAAAT
GATCAATTTGAGCAAAAATGCTGCATATTTAGGACGGCATCATTATAGAAATGCTTCTTGCTGTGTACTT
TTCTCTCGTCTGGCAGCTGTTTCGCCGTTATTGTTAAAACCGGCTTAAGTTAGGTGTGTTTTCTACGACT
AGTGATGCCCCTACTAGAAGATGTGTGTTGCACAAATGTCCCTGAATAACCAATTTGAAGTGCAGATAGC
AGTAAACGTAAGCTAATATGAATATTATTTAACTGTAATGTTTTAATATCGCTGGACATTACTAATAAAC
CCACTATAAACACATGTACATATGTATGTTTTGGCATACAATGAGTAGTTGGGGAAAAAATGTGTAAAAG
CACCGTGACCATCACAGCATAAAGATAACCAGCTGAAGTATCGAATATGAGTAACCCCCAAATTGAATCA
CATGCCGCAACTGATAGGACCCATGGAAGTACACTCTTCATGGCGATATACAAGACACACACAAGCACGA
ACACCCAGTTGCGGAGGAAATTCTCCGTAAATGAAAACCCAATCGGCGAACAATTCATACCCATATATGG
TAAAAGTTTTGAACGCGACTTGAGAGCGGAGAGCATTGCGGCTGATAAGGTTTTAGCGCTAAGCGGGCTT
TATAAAACGGGCTGCGGGACCAGTTTTCATATCACTACCGTTTGAGTTCTTGTGCTGTGTGGATACTCCT
CCCGACACAAAGCCGCTCCATCAGCCAGCAGTCGTCTAATCCAGAGACCCCGGATCGGGGTACCAACATG
GACGCACAAACACGACGACGTGAGCGTCGCGCTGAGAAACAAGCTCAATGGAAAGCTGCAAACGGTGGAT
CTCCTCCACATATGGCTTACCCATACGATGTTCCAGATTACGCTCCTCCAAGCTTGAATTCTATGACAGA
TTCAATGAAATTTGGCCCGGAATGGTTGCGCAATATGTCAGCCGAGCCTTCGGGCTCTCCCAGTACCTAC
AACGTTGGTAATGCAGCTCAAAACAATTCGATTGGAGGGCACAACCTGGGAAACAACACGGCGGCATCCG
CTTCCCGTAATCTATTTCCAGAAGCCCGGGCCGGACGCGAGGAAGCGCTGTCCTTGTTCGATCGGAACTG
CCTACTGCCGCAGATCCTGCCATCGTTCAAAAAGCTCTTCGTGGAAAAGGTTCAGTGCCCTCTTGCACTG
ACACCGAGCTCCGAGGAGGACATCAACCAAAACTCACTTGGCAATAACTCTCGTCCTGCCTGGTTGCAGC
GCTCGCCCAGTGGATTTGGTAGTGCCTCCCGAGGCTCTGGACGTGGTGGAACCGTTGACCGGGGACGGAT
GCGCGGAAAATCGGCCTATCATCCGATATACCAACGCCCAAGCGGTCTATATGATGAAAGCTTATCGGTT
ATATCAAAGGCCGAACGCACATGGAGCGACCGCAACGGAACTGGAGATTCTGCGGCAACCACCACCTCCA
CTAGTGGCTCTGGTGCTCTAGATTGGAATGGAACTCCAAGCTCAAGTCCTCGAAAAGATTATTCTAATAA
TCATCGCAACTTGGAAAACTGGCGACGAACACGTAACGAAGATGGATCCGGTGATGGTCCATCCTCCAGC
GGTTCCATGAGCGGACCCGATATTGCTGGTTGGCGGAGCGGTGTCGTCGGTGGAAGTACAAACGCAGGTT
TTGGTACCAATAGCCATCGGTGGGGAAGATCTACAAGCTGGCGTGATGAAGATCCTAGCGTCGACAATGC
AGCTAGTTTACAACGCTCAATTTCAACAGTTGCGACTTTAAGTACAGATCGGACTGGAAACAATAAAGGA
TCTGGAATCGGAGCTGCAGAGGGAGTAGGGAGCATATCGCACCCACGGTTGTCGAGTTCTAAAATATCTC
AAACTGATCTAAAACCTATCAAAAGTTCGCATAATACTTTAAAAACCAAAAGCTTAGACTCCTATGACGA
TGTAAAAAGACCGAAAAGTAAAGACCTGTCTGATCCAGATAGTGGAAACGATATAACTCCAGAAACCTCA
TTAACGAAAGATACCAATACAACAGCTGTGCAAGAAGAAGTTGAAAGCAGTTTATCTCCAATAAGCTCTA
CAACGACAAAGGAAGTGATCCATGGAGATATTTCAGATCGGATTAAAGAGGTCGCCGATGAAGTAGAAAA
ACTTATAATGGATGATGATCATAAAATCTCTTCGAATCAAAGCCAACATCAAAATCATGACGGGTTTACA
GCTGCACTTCCAAGAATGGCAGACATTGAGATAAACGTAAAACCGAGTGTTACAGCAGTGCATCGGCAAG
CACCTTCCACCATGCCTATACAAATTACCCCTACAATTACAGATGTCGCTCCACCATCCCATGCAGTTGT
GTCGTTTTCGGATCATGAGACAATGCAACACCATAACATGCACCACCTGCCACAATTTCCAATGATTCCT
ACACCGCATATCATCACTCCAAATCTAAACGAATTGTGGTTTGCCCGGGATCCGCAGGCAAATGTTCAGG
GGCCAGCTAGTGCCGTTGAGATGACGGAAGCGTATCGCGCTGGCTACGCTAATGAGAACCTGTTTGTACG
CCGGTACTCTGATAATAGGTTTAGACCGCTGGGAGAGCTTATAAAATTTTGTCATGGTAACATGCCATTT
ACGCACAGTCACCTACTTCCATCTCCGATAGAACTAGAGAACATTCCTGTTGGTCAAATACCAGCCCCTC
TAACGGCGTCACTTTCAATTACACCCCATAAGCCATCACCGATTCCTATCGCACTTTCTGTTGTTGAACA
GCAGTTGCAGCAACAAAGAGATGAGCAACTAAAGGCAAATGTTACAGCAACAGCTGAAGCTCTACGTGCT
GCAATAAAAGGAAGTTTTGGCGGAAATAGCATTGGTAATACGTCTCATTTGCTTACAATGCGGTTTCAAA
TGCTACAGGATCAGTACATACAGCACCAGGAATACCAAATACTAGCTGAGCTATCCAAAAATGAATGCTT
TCAACGTCTTTCGGCTGTCGAGCAAGAAACAGTTGTTCGTCGGAAAGTTCAATTGCTGGGTCTTCCTGAG
TATTTGATCAGCTTAAACGGATTAAGCAATTCTTTGTCCGTACTGAACCCCGTTGCCGGTAGACAGTTGT
ACAGGGCAGTGGTTGAGCACGCCAAGAAGGATCAACAACATATTTTTGCAAACACCGAGCAACAACGTTC
AGTGGGAAATTTACTGGATGCTAATAATTTCATTCTAAATGCCCAAATAATGATTCAGCAATCGCAGCAA
GAGGTAGGTCCCTTGGTATCATCCGTGGATTGTATTATGCAAGGTGGAACTGCAGCTGACCTAAATAAGC
CGAATGAAATACCGAGGAATGAGTTAGACTTAATTAATGAATATAACTTACGGATGCTGTTGCGTGGCCA
ACCAACAAGTACTCAACAGCAACCACCTGCGCTGACGAACTCAGCTACCGAAAATCTCCCTGGAGTTGAT
TTTTTAACTGAAACACAATTGTTAGAGCGGCAAAACTTGATGATTCCAATCTGGTTACCCCCTAATAATA
ATAAGCAACAAGAAACCGACCAACAGTGGGCTGAAATGTCTAATGCGGATGCATCATTATGGGAAACGGC
CAACTTAAATGAAGAGCGAAATGAAGATCAGCAACTATTAATACAAAAGTCTTCTGAAGCGTGCTTCGCA
GATACAGAAAAAGATGTCAAAATTGCCCAATTATTTCAAGTTCAATCAGGAAATGTTGTTAACCACACCG
CATTAGAGGAATTAGATCAGTCCCCTCAAAATTTAAAAGGTTCACATAATCAAAAAATAGTCAAATCCCT
TGTTTCCGATATTCAACAGAATCATAATGAGGAACTAAATTCACATCAACACCAGGTAAAGCAGGCTAAC
AAGCAGAATCTGAATACAAAACAGAATGCGGCACAGTCAGCCCTAAAGCCAATTAATAACGAAAATGATC
GCAAACGAGAACAGACAGAAGAAAAAAAAAGGCAAAGAGAGGAACGCAAGCGCCAGCAATTGGAAGATGA
TAAACGTCGGGCGTTGAATGAATCTGAAGAACAGACCCGCCAAATTCAAGAGGAAAAGGAAAGGCAACAG
CAAATACAAGCCCAACGTCGAAAGGCATTGTTGGGCAATGTCCATTCTCTATCAGTTCAAAATGGGATGT
CAGGAACATTAGCGTCTGCACAAAGCAAGAAGAACGACGATGCCAAAACAGCAGAACCCCAAGTATCCTC
GCGCTTGCCGTCTACATCCGTAGCGCCTTGGTCTTTTCAGTTGCAAAATTCTATGAGATCGGCGCCTGGT
CTGGCAGAAATACAAAAGGCAGAACGTCGAGAGCGTCGCGCAGACCAACAGCGACATCAAGAGCTATTAG
ACAAGCAATTGCGTGCCAATGCCGCAGCTGCGGCTGAAGCCAACGATGCTTTGCTTAAATGGCAGTCAAC
ACCAGCGTCGGCGCCCGTAATGAGTCTCGCCGAAATTCAAGCAGAAGAGGCAAGGCGGTTGGCCAATGAC
CTTGTGGATCGGCAGCGTCGACGAGAACTGGAACATCACCAACAAGCTCCTTTGTCATCAGCGGTTTTGG
TTACGAGTGCAACTTCCAACATCTGGGGTAACGCCAATAAAGCATGGAGTTCGTCCGCTGCTCAATCACT
TTCGTTAAAAACAAGTTCTGGAACTGGTCTGTGGGACGAACCGAATCCATTAGGTTCTAATGGATCTGGA
ACAAGCGGTACCTCATCCGTAACTGCGGCGGCAGTCTTGGCAGGAGGATTAAACTCAGCTAATAAATCCA
CTCTGCAAGCTCAAAATAAGTCGTCGGCTTTATTTGCATCGCCTCGAAATTTGCGCAAGAGTCAAACATT
GCCAGCCCTTAGTAACCCAGAAAAGTCAAATAAAAATGGACCAGGTCAACGGCCAGAAAAACAAAAGTTG
GCTCAAACTCGTTCAAAGGGTGCCGCTGTCTCAATTGAAGAGAAGGATAGAGAAAGAAAATTGAATGCAA
AAAGCCAGCAAAGCAGCACCGACCAAGCCATTAGCAAGGTTAATGAGTATGAAAACGAGTTCACTAGCTG
GTGCATAAAGAGCCTAGATAATATGTCCGCCAAAGTTGATGTACCCACGTTCGTTGCATTCTTGCAGGAC
TTGGAAGCGCCATATGAGGTAAAGGACTATGTCCGAATATACCTTGGCGATGGAAAAGATTCTTTGGATT
TCGCAAAGCAGTTTTTGGAGCGACGTAGCAAATACAAAAGCTTGCAACGTGCCCAAAAGGCACACAATGA
CGATATGTGCAAACCAGCTCCTGCCATTACGCCATCTGCGAATGACTATGCCGACAGCAAGAACAAACAA
AAAAAGATTAAAAAGAATAAGATGACTAAGATGGACGCCCGCATTCTTGGGTTTTCAGTAACTGCTGCCG
AGGGTCGCATAAATGTTGGCATTCGAGACTACGTCGAAGGACCATAAGCGGCCGCTCGAGTCTAGAGGGC
CCGCGGTTCGAAGGTAAGCCTATCCCTAACCCTCTCCTCGGTCTCGATTCTACGCGTACCGGTCATCATC
ACCATCACCATTGAGTTTAAACCCGCTGATCAGCCTCGACTGTGCCTTCTAAGGCCTGAGCTCGCTGATC
AGCCTCGATCGAGGATCCAGACATGATAAGATACATTGATGAGTTTGGACAAACCACAACTAGAATGCAG
TGAAAAAAATGCTTTATTTGTGAAATTTGTGATGCTATTGCTTTATTTGTAACCATTATAAGCTGCAATA
AACAAGTTAACAACAACAATTGCATTCATTTTATGTTTCAGGTTCAGGGGGAGGTGTGGGAGGTTTTTTA
AAGCAAGTAAAACCTCTACAAATGTGGTATGGCTGATTATGATCAGTCGACCGATGCCCTTGAGAGCCTT
CAACCCAGTCAGCTCCTTCCGGTGGGCGCGGGGCATGACTATCGTCGCCGCACTTATGACTGTCTTCTTT
ATCATGCAACTCGTAGGACAGGTGCCGGCAGCGCTCTGGGTCATTTTCGGCGAGGACCGCTTTCGCTGGA
GCGCGACGATGATCGGCCTGTCGCTTGCGGTATTCGGAATCTTGCACGCCCTCGCTCAAGCCTTCGTCAC
TGGTCCCGCCACCAAACGTTTCGGCGAGAAGCAGGCCATTATCGCCGGCATGGCGGCCGACGCGCTGGGC
TACGTCTTGCTGGCGTTCGCGACGCGAGGCTGGATGGCCTTCCCCATTATGATTCTTCTCGCTTCCGGCG
GCATCGGGATGCCCGCGTTGCAGGCCATGCTGTCCAGGCAGGTAGATGACGACCATCAGGGACAGCTTCA
AGGATCGCTCGCGGCTCTTACCAGCCAGCAAAAGGCCAGGAACCGTAAAAAGGCCGCGTTGCTGGCGTTT
TTCCATAGGCTCCGCCCCCCTGACGAGCATCACAAAAATCGACGCTCAAGTCAGAGGTGGCGAAACCCGA
CAGGACTATAAAGATACCAGGCGTTTCCCCCTGGAAGCTCCCTCGTGCGCTCTCCTGTTCCGACCCTGCC
GCTTACCGGATACCTGTCCGCCTTTCTCCCTTCGGGAAGCGTGGCGCTTTCTCAATGCTCACGCTGTAGG
TATCTCAGTTCGGTGTAGGTCGTTCGCTCCAAGCTGGGCTGTGTGCACGAACCCCCCGTTCAGCCCGACC
GCTGCGCCTTATCCGGTAACTATCGTCTTGAGTCCAACCCGGTAAGACACGACTTATCGCCACTGGCAGC
AGCCACTGGTAACAGGATTAGCAGAGCGAGGTATGTAGGCGGTGCTACAGAGTTCTTGAAGTGGTGGCCT
AACTACGGCTACACTAGAAGGACAGTATTTGGTATCTGCGCTCTGCTGAAGCCAGTTACCTTCGGAAAAA
GAGTTGGTAGCTCTTGATCCGGCAAACAAACCACCGCTGGTAGCGGTGGTTTTTTTGTTTGCAAGCAGCA
GATTACGCGCAGAAAAAAAGGATCTCAAGAAGATCCTTTGATCTTTTCTACGGGGTCTGACGCTCAGTGG
AACGAAAACTCACGTTAAGGGATTTTGGTCATGAGATTATCAAAAAGGATCTTCACCTAGATCCTTTTAA
ATTAAAAATGAAGTTTTAAATCAATCTAAAGTATATATGAGTAAACTTGGTCTGACAGTTACCAATGCTT
AATCAGTGAGGCACCTATCTCAGCGATCTGTCTATTTCGTTCATCCATAGTTGCCTGACTCCCCGTCGTG
TAGATAACTACGATACGGGAGGGCTTACCATCTGGCCCCAGTGCTGCAATGATACCGCGAGACCCACGCT
CACCGGCTCCAGATTTATCAGCAATAAACCAGCCAGCCGGAAGGGCCGAGCGCAGAAGTGGTCCTGCAAC
TTTATCCGCCTCCATCCAGTCTATTAATTGTTGCCGGGAAGCTAGAGTAAGTAGTTCGCCAGTTAATAGT
TTGCGCAACGTTGTTGCCATTGCTGCAGGCATCGTGGTGTCACGCTCGTCGTTTGGTATGGCTTCATTCA
GCTCCGGTTCCCAACGATCAAGGCGAGTTACATGATCCCCCATGTTGTGCAAAAAAGCGGTTAGCTCCTT
CGGTCCTCCGATCGTTGTCAGAAGTAAGTTGGCCGCAGTGTTATCACTCATGGTTATGGCAGCACTGCAT
AATTCTCTTACTGTCATGCCATCCGTAAGATGCTTTTCTGTGACTGGTGAGTACTCAACCAAGTCATTCT
GAGAATAGTGTATGCGGCGACCGAGTTGCTCTTGCCCGGCGTCAACACGGGATAATACCGCGCCACATAG
CAGAACTTTAAAAGTGCTCATCATTGGAAAACGTTCTTCGGGGCGAAAACTCTCAAGGATCTTACCGCTG
TTGAGATCCAGTTCGATGTAACCCACTCGTGCACCCAACTGATCTTCAGCATCTTTTACTTTCACCAGCG
TTTCTGGGTGAGCAAAAACAGGAAGGCAAAATGCCGCAAAAAAGGGAATAAGGGCGACACGGAAATGTTG
AATACTCATACTCTTCCTTTTTCAATATTATTGAAGCATTTATCAGGGTTATTGTCTCATGAGCGGATAC
ATATTTGAATGTATTTAGAAAAATAAACAAATAGGGGTTCCGCGCACATTTCCCCGAAAAGTGCCACCTG
ACGTCTAAGAAACCATTATTATCATGACATTAACCTATAAAAATAGGCGTATCACGAGGCCCTTTCGT
Features (pLannotate 1.2.2; 11 found; start..end, strand, type, name):
     56..2568    +  promoter       Ac5 promoter: Drosophila melanogaster actin 5C promoter
   2588..2653    +  CDS            N (fragment): REGN_LAMBD - Experimental evidence at protein level: Swiss-Prot protein existence level 1. Plays a role as a transcriptional antitermination factor that allows the virus to initiate its lytic phase. Activates expression of the delayed viral early genes by modifying host RNA polymerase (RNAP) into a form that is resistant to termination signals. This antitermination function requires the host NusA protein which serves to stabilize the interaction between antitermination protein N and host RNA polymerase. From Escherichia phage lambda (Bacteriophage lambda).
   2678..2704    +  CDS            3xHA (fragment): three tandem HA epitope tags
   2723..7324    +  CDS            Gyf: GGYF1_DROME - Experimental evidence at protein level: Swiss-Prot protein existence level 1. Key component of the 4EHP-GYF2 complex, a multiprotein complex that acts as a repressor of translation initiation (PubMed:31114929). In the 4EHP-GYF2 complex, promotes translational repression and decay of mRNA targets by recruiting and bridging the association of the 4EHP complex with decapping effector proteins, such as me31B and Patr-1, and the deadenylation CCR4-NOT complex (PubMed:31114929). Involved in regulating starvation-induced, developmental and physiological autophagy, which is critical for
   7363..7404    +  CDS            V5 tag: epitope tag from simian virus 5
   7504..7638    -  polyA_signal   SV40 poly(A) signal: SV40 polyadenylation signal
   7661..7745    -  CDS            large T antigen (fragment): large T antigen from SV40 (simian virus 40)
   7746..8216    +  CDS            TcR (fragment): tetracycline efflux protein; tet; confers resistance to tetracycline
   8260..8848    -  rep_origin     ori: high-copy-number ColE1/pMB1/pBR322/pUC origin of replication
   9019..9879    -  CDS            AmpR: β-lactamase; bla; confers resistance to ampicillin, carbenicillin, and related antibiotics
   9880..9984    -  promoter       AmpR promoter: bla
