[The description below was written by a language model from this plasmid's Addgene catalogue record and pLannotate feature annotations shown in this document.]
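Description:
pAc5.1B-lambdaN-HA-DmGIGYF-C-del331-370-YYMYFWFtoAAAAAAA_AH is an insect-cell expression plasmid of about 10.1 kb. The catalogue lists its backbone as unknown, although the name and feature layout point to a pAc5.1B-type vector. It is propagated in E. coli through a ColE1/pUC-family origin and selected with ampicillin via the β-lactamase gene and its own promoter. The annotation calls the origin high-copy, whereas the repository entry lists the plasmid as low copy. A fragment of a tetracycline resistance gene and a short piece of SV40 large T antigen sequence are also annotated, apparently as non-functional backbone remnants. No selectable marker for insect cells is annotated, which fits transient transfection.

Expression is driven by the constitutive Drosophila actin 5C promoter and terminated by an SV40 polyadenylation signal. The open reading frame begins with a short fragment of the bacteriophage lambda N protein, followed by an HA epitope (annotated as a partial match to 3xHA) and then the Drosophila melanogaster GIGYF (Gyf, CG11148) coding sequence. This Gyf variant carries a deletion of residues 331–370 and a cluster of aromatic and methionine residues replaced by alanines. The plasmid name and the insert field spell this substitution set slightly differently, and the depositor also notes one silent change relative to isoform G. A vector-encoded V5 tag lies downstream of the insert, but the record does not state whether it is translated in frame.

The lambda N peptide binds BoxB RNA hairpins, so such fusions are typically used to tether a protein to a BoxB-containing reporter mRNA. Given the associated study of 4EHP-mediated mRNA repression, this mutant was probably used to test which GIGYF regions are needed for repression or decay of a bound transcript in Drosophila cells, with HA allowing detection.
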