Addgene plasmid #148910: pAc5.1B-lambdaN-HA-DmGIGYF-C-del331-370-YYMYFWFtoAAAAAAA_AH
Purpose: Insect Expression of DmGIGYF-del331-370-YYMFWFtoAAAAAA
Depositing lab: Elisa Izaurralde. Depositing organization: Max Planck Institute for Developmental Biology. Publication: Direct role for the Drosophila GIGYF protein in 4EHP-mediated mRNA repression. Ruscica V, Bawankar P, Peter D, Helms S, Igreja C, Izaurralde E. Nucleic Acids Res. 2019 Jul 26;47(13):7035-7048. doi: 10.1093/nar/gkz429. PubMed 31114929.
Backbone
  Vector backbone: Unknown
  Vector type: Insect Expression
Growth in bacteria
  Bacterial resistance: Ampicillin, 100 μg/mL
  Growth temperature: 37°C
  Growth strain: DH5alpha
  Copy number: Low Copy
Gene/Insert
  Gene/Insert name: DmGIGYF-del331-370-YYMFWFtoAAAAAA
  Species: D. melanogaster (fly)
  Mutation: one silent mutation compared to the sequence given by isoform G NCBI:NM_001169356 or Uniprot.:Q7KQM6
  Entrez Gene: Gyf (a.k.a. Dmel_CG11148, CG11148, Dmel\CG11148, Q7KQM6)
  Cloning method: Unknown
Terms and licenses: Academic/Nonprofit Terms; Industry Terms: Not Available to Industry
Depositor comments: Plasmids from this collection were made available to the research community and donated after the lab closed. Please note that the sequence provided by the depositing laboratory may be theoretical/predicted or based on Sanger sequencing results. There may be discrepancies between sequencing results obtained by Addgene and the depositor sequence. If an Addgene verified sequence is not available, please contact before placing your order to request that our lab fully sequence the plasmid.
How to cite: pAc5.1B-lambdaN-HA-DmGIGYF-C-del331-370-YYMYFWFtoAAAAAAA_AH was a gift from Elisa Izaurralde (Addgene plasmid # 148910 ; http://n2t.net/addgene:148910 ; RRID:Addgene_148910)
